Addgene plasmid #176720: pYCTK016
Purpose: The plasmid is part of a GG toolkit for cell-cell communication in S. cerevisiae. This plasmid is an L0 part plasmid and contains the alpha-factor gene of Saccharomyces cerevisiae (sender part).
Depositing lab: Victor Sourjik. Publication: Construction of multicellular yeast networks using the communication toolkit with variable specificity and attenuation. Krink N, Loechner AC, Anders A, Kahnt J, Rensing S, Hochberg G, Sourjik V. bioRxiv 2021 10.1101/2021.09.27.462023.
Backbone
  Vector backbone: pYTK001
  Vector type: Synthetic Biology
Growth in bacteria
  Bacterial resistance: Chloramphenicol, 25 μg/mL
  Growth temperature: 37°C
  Growth strain: DH5alpha
  Copy number: Low Copy
Gene/Insert
  Gene/Insert name: mfalpha1Sc
  Species: S. cerevisiae (budding yeast)
  Cloning method: Restriction Enzyme; 5′ cloning site BsmBI (destroyed during cloning); 3′ cloning site BsmBI (destroyed during cloning)
  Sequencing primers: 5′ CCTGGCCTTTTGCTGGCC; 3′ CCAGTAATGACCTCAGAACTC
Terms and licenses: Academic/Nonprofit Terms; Industry Terms: Not Available to Industry
Depositor comments: The gene was codon-optimized for expression in S. cervisiae and cloned into the vector using Goden Gate. The plasmid is Golden Gate Cloning compatible. Please visit https://doi.org/10.1101/2021.09.27.462023 for bioRxiv preprint.
How to cite: pYCTK016 was a gift from Victor Sourjik (Addgene plasmid # 176720 ; http://n2t.net/addgene:176720 ; RRID:Addgene_176720)
