[The description below was written by a language model from this plasmid's Addgene catalogue record and pLannotate feature annotations shown in this document.]
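Description:
pYCTK016 is a small level-0 (L0) part plasmid from a Golden Gate toolkit for engineering cell-cell communication in Saccharomyces cerevisiae. It is built on the pYTK001 entry vector and is classed as a synthetic biology construct. It is a storage and donor plasmid kept in E. coli, not a yeast expression vector: the annotated sequence of about 2.2 kb shows no yeast origin, yeast marker, or yeast promoter or terminator. Propagation relies on a ColE1/pMB1-type origin, and selection on a chloramphenicol acetyltransferase (cat) gene driven by its native promoter and followed by a lambda t0 terminator. The feature annotation calls this origin high-copy, whereas the catalogue entry lists the plasmid as low copy; the record does not resolve this. A very short fragment annotated as RSF ori is probably an incidental match and not a working origin.

The insert, mfalpha1Sc, is the S. cerevisiae alpha-factor mating pheromone gene, codon-optimized for expression in budding yeast. It serves as a "sender" part in the toolkit. The feature table recognises only its N-terminal portion, the MFα1 secretion signal. This pre-pro leader directs the precursor into the secretory pathway, where it is processed by Kex2 cleavage and dipeptidyl aminopeptidase trimming. The downstream sequence, which presumably encodes the mature pheromone, is not annotated.

The gene was inserted through BsmBI sites that were destroyed during cloning, and the plasmid remains Golden Gate compatible. The part can therefore be assembled with promoter and terminator parts into higher-level transcription units. Such assemblies are intended for building yeast sender strains that secrete alpha-factor to signal to receiver cells in synthetic multicellular networks.
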