Features (pLannotate 1.2.2; 6 found; start..end, strand, type, name):
      5..32      +  rep_origin     RSF ori (fragment): Plasmids containing the RSF 1030 origin of replication can be propagated in E. coli cells that contain additional plasmids with compatible origins.
     44..310     +  CDS            α-factor secretion signal: N-terminal secretion signal from S. cerevisiae alpha-factor; MFα1; Cleavage by the Kex2 protease occurs after the dibasic KR sequence. The EA dipeptides are then removed by dipeptidyl aminopeptidase A.
    561..595     -  terminator     lambda t0 terminator: minimal transcription terminator from phage lambda (Scholtissek and Grosse, 1987)
    669..1325    -  CDS            cat: CAT_ECOLX - Experimental evidence at protein level: Swiss-Prot protein existence level 1. This enzyme is an effector of chloramphenicol resistance in bacteria. From Escherichia coli. This protein is used as a marker in many commonly used cloning vectors, such as pACYC184.
   1326..1423    -  promoter       cat promoter: promoter of the E. coli cat gene encoding chloramphenicol acetyltransferase
   1507..2095    +  rep_origin     ori: high-copy-number ColE1/pMB1/pBR322/pUC origin of replication
>Addgene plasmid #176720 | pYCTK016 | addgene full sequence | sequence record 351593 | Addgene NGS Result
TGCGTTATCCCCTGATTCTGTGGATAACCGTAGTCGGTCTCATATGAGATTTCCTTCAATTTTTACTGCA
GTTTTATTCGCAGCATCCTCCGCATTAGCTGCTCCAGTCAACACTACAACAGAAGATGAAACGGCACAAA
TTCCGGCTGAAGCTGTCATCGGTTACTTAGATTTAGAAGGGGATTTCGATGTTGCTGTTTTGCCATTTTC
CAACAGCACAAATAACGGGTTATTGTTTATAAATACTACTATTGCCAGCATTGCTGCTAAAGAAGAAGGG
GTATCTTTGGATAAAAGAGAGGCTGAAGCTTGGCATTGGTTGCAACTAAAACCTGGCCAACCAATGTACA
AGAGAGAAGCCGAAGCTGAAGCTTGGCATTGGCTGCAACTAAAGCCTGGCCAACCAATGTACAAAAGAGA
AGCCGACGCTGAAGCTTGGCATTGGCTGCAACTAAAGCCTGGCCAACCAATGTACAAAAGAGAAGCCGAC
GCTGAAGCTTGGCATTGGTTGCAGTTAAAACCCGGCCAACCAATGTACTAAGGATCCTGAGACCAGACCA
ATAAAAAACGCCCGGCGGCAACCGAGCGTTCTGAACAAATCCAGATGGAGTTCTGAGGTCATTACTGGAT
CTATCAACAGGAGTCCAAGCGAGCTCGATATCAAATTACGCCCCGCCCTGCCACTCATCGCAGTACTGTT
GTAATTCATTAAGCATTCTGCCGACATGGAAGCCATCACAAACGGCATGATGAACCTGAATCGCCAGCGG
CATCAGCACCTTGTCGCCTTGCGTATAATATTTGCCCATGGTGAAAACGGGGGCGAAGAAGTTGTCCATA
TTGGCCACGTTTAAATCAAAACTGGTGAAACTCACCCAGGGATTGGCTGAAACGAAAAACATATTCTCAA
TAAACCCTTTAGGGAAATAGGCCAGGTTTTCACCGTAACACGCCACATCTTGCGAATATATGTGTAGAAA
CTGCCGGAAATCGTCGTGGTATTCACTCCAGAGCGATGAAAACGTTTCAGTTTGCTCATGGAAAACGGTG
TAACAAGGGTGAACACTATCCCATATCACCAGCTCACCGTCTTTCATTGCCATACGAAATTCCGGATGAG
CATTCATCAGGCGGGCAAGAATGTGAATAAAGGCCGGATAAAACTTGTGCTTATTTTTCTTTACGGTCTT
TAAAAAGGCCGTAATATCCAGCTGAACGGTCTGGTTATAGGTACATTGAGCAACTGACTGAAATGCCTCA
AAATGTTCTTTACGATGCCATTGGGATATATCAACGGTGGTATATCCAGTGATTTTTTTCTCCATTTTAG
CTTCCTTAGCTCCTGAAAATCTCGATAACTCAAAAAATACGCCCGGTAGTGATCTTATTTCATTATGGTG
AAAGTTGGAACCTCTTACGTGCCCGATCAATCATGACCAAAATCCCTTAACGTGAGTTTTCGTTCCACTG
AGCGTCAGACCCCGTAGAAAAGATCAAAGGATCTTCTTGAGATCCTTTTTTTCTGCGCGTAATCTGCTGC
TTGCAAACAAAAAAACCACCGCTACCAGCGGTGGTTTGTTTGCCGGATCAAGAGCTACCAACTCTTTTTC
CGAAGGTAACTGGCTTCAGCAGAGCGCAGATACCAAATACTGTTCTTCTAGTGTAGCCGTAGTTAGGCCA
CCACTTCAAGAACTCTGTAGCACCGCCTACATACCTCGCTCTGCTAATCCTGTTACCAGTGGCTGCTGCC
AGTGGCGATAAGTCGTGTCTTACCGGGTTGGACTCAAGACGATAGTTACCGGATAAGGCGCAGCGGTCGG
GCTGAACGGGGGGTTCGTGCACACAGCCCAGCTTGGAGCGAACGACCTACACCGAACTGAGATACCTACA
GCGTGAGCTATGAGAAAGCGCCACGCTTCCCGAAGGGAGAAAGGCGGACAGGTATCCGGTAAGCGGCAGG
GTCGGAACAGGAGAGCGCACGAGGGAGCTTCCAGGGGGAAACGCCTGGTATCTTTATAGTCCTGTCGGGT
TTCGCCACCTCTGACTTGAGCGTCGATTTTTGTGATGCTCGTCAGGGGGGCGGAGCCTATGGAAAAACGC
CAGCAACGCGGCCTTTTTACGGTTCCTGGCCTTTTGCTGGCCTTTTGCTCACATGTTCTTTCC
