>Addgene plasmid #176720 | pYCTK016 | depositor partial sequence | sequence record 342489 | mfalpha1Sc
ATGAGATTTCCTTCAATTTTTACTGCAGTTTTATTCGCAGCATCCTCCGCATTAGCTGCTCCAGTCAACA
CTACAACAGAAGATGAAACGGCACAAATTCCGGCTGAAGCTGTCATCGGTTACTTAGATTTAGAAGGGGA
TTTCGATGTTGCTGTTTTGCCATTTTCCAACAGCACAAATAACGGGTTATTGTTTATAAATACTACTATT
GCCAGCATTGCTGCTAAAGAAGAAGGGGTATCTTTGGATAAAAGAGAGGCTGAAGCTTGGCATTGGTTGC
AACTAAAACCTGGCCAACCAATGTACAAGAGAGAAGCCGAAGCTGAAGCTTGGCATTGGCTGCAACTAAA
GCCTGGCCAACCAATGTACAAAAGAGAAGCCGACGCTGAAGCTTGGCATTGGCTGCAACTAAAGCCTGGC
CAACCAATGTACAAAAGAGAAGCCGACGCTGAAGCTTGGCATTGGTTGCAGTTAAAACCCGGCCAACCAA
TGTACTAA
